Addgene plasmid #114774: SARK A10_pECIA14
Purpose: Prey vector SARK A10_pECIA14 should be used with bait vector SARK A10_pECIA2.
Depositing lab: Youssef Belkhadir. Depositing organization: Gregor Mendel Institute of Molecular Plant Biology. Publication: An extracellular network of Arabidopsis leucine-rich repeat receptor kinases. Smakowska-Luzan E, Mott GA, Parys K, Stegmann M, Howton TC, Layeghifard M, Neuhold J, Lehner A, Kong J, Grunwald K, Weinberger N, Satbhai SB, Mayer D, Busch W, Madalinski M, Stolt-Bergner P, Provart NJ, Mukhtar MS, Zipfel C, Desveaux D, Guttman DS, Belkhadir Y. Nature. 2018 Jan 18;553(7688):342-346. doi: 10.1038/nature25184. Epub 2018 Jan 10. PubMed 29320478.
Backbone
  Vector backbone: pECIA14
  Backbone manufacturer: Chris Garcia (Addgene plasmid # 47051)
  Vector type: Insect Expression
Growth in bacteria
  Bacterial resistance: Ampicillin, 100 μg/mL
  Growth temperature: 37°C
  Growth strain: DH5alpha
  Copy number: High Copy
Gene/Insert
  Gene/Insert name: AT4G30520
  Species: A. thaliana (mustard weed)
  Promoter: Metallothionein (Copper-Inducible)
  Cloning method: Ligation Independent Cloning
Terms and licenses: Academic/Nonprofit Terms; Industry Terms: Not Available to Industry
Depositor comments: Plasmid for secreted expression in Drosophila cell culture by induction via CuSO4. Insert is an extracellular domain of indicated LRR-RK, C-terminally tagged with Pentameric rat COMP helix, Alkaline Phosphatase (human, placental), Flag, and hexahistidine tags. Insert Protein Sequence: SEPRNPEVEALISIRNNLHDPHGALNNWDEFSVDPCSWAMITCSPDNLVIGLGAPSQSLSGGLSESIGNLTNLRQVSLQNNNISGKIPPELGFLPKLQTLDLSNNRFSGDIPVSIDQLSSLQYLRLNNNSLSGPFPASLSQIPHLSFLDLSYNNLSGPVPKFPARTFNVAGNPLICRSNPPEICSGSINASPLSVSLSSSSGRR
How to cite: SARK A10_pECIA14 was a gift from Youssef Belkhadir (Addgene plasmid # 114774 ; http://n2t.net/addgene:114774 ; RRID:Addgene_114774)
