[The description below was written by a language model from this plasmid's Addgene catalogue record and pLannotate feature annotations shown in this document.]
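Description:
SARK A10_pECIA14 is an insect-cell expression plasmid built on the pECIA14 backbone for secreted protein production in Drosophila cell culture. In E. coli it is maintained as a high-copy plasmid through a ColE1/pUC-type origin and selected with ampicillin via the β-lactamase gene. The remaining bacterial annotations (lac promoter and operator, and fragments of lacI, lacZα, rop and bom) are remnants of the cloning-vector backbone and have no evident role in the construct's use.

The expression cassette is driven by the copper-inducible Drosophila metallothionein promoter, so expression is switched on by adding copper sulfate to the culture. A Drosophila BiP signal sequence directs the product into the secretory pathway. It is followed by the extracellular domain of the Arabidopsis thaliana leucine-rich repeat receptor kinase encoded by AT4G30520 (SARK), inserted by ligation-independent cloning. The ectodomain is fused at its C-terminus to the pentamerising coiled-coil helix of rat COMP, human placental alkaline phosphatase, a FLAG epitope and a hexahistidine tag. The His tag is stated by the depositor but is not separately annotated in the feature table. An SV40 polyadenylation signal is annotated downstream of the cassette, though on the opposite strand in the feature table.

This is the "prey" format of an extracellular interaction assay and is meant to be paired with the matching bait vector, SARK A10_pECIA2. Pentamerisation through COMP raises the avidity of the secreted ectodomain so that weak receptor–receptor contacts can be detected, and the alkaline phosphatase supplies an enzymatic readout of binding. The plasmid belongs to a collection used to map the extracellular interaction network of Arabidopsis LRR receptor kinases.
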