Features (pLannotate 1.2.2; 19 found; start..end, strand, type, name):
     23..449     +  promoter       MT promoter: Drosophila metallothionein promoter
    461..1144    +  CDS            Y2239_ARATH (fragment): Experimental evidence at protein level: Swiss-Prot protein existence level 1. From Arabidopsis thaliana (Mouse-ear cress).
    467..520     +  sig_peptide    BiP signal sequence: Drosophila BiP signal sequence
   1169..1348    +  CDS            Comp (fragment): COMP_RAT - Experimental evidence at protein level: Swiss-Prot protein existence level 1. May play a role in the structural integrity of cartilage via its interaction with other extracellular matrix proteins such as the collagens and fibronectin. Can mediate the interaction of chondrocytes with the cartilage extracellular matrix through interaction with cell surface integrin receptors. Could play a role in the pathogenesis of osteoarthritis. Potent suppressor of apoptosis in both primary chondrocytes and transformed cells. Suppresses apoptosis by blocking the activation of caspase-3 and by indu
   1336..2788    +  CDS            SEAP (fragment): secreted alkaline phosphatase from human placenta The natural enzyme has a C-terminal transmembrane sequence that is replaced by a GPI anchor.
   2825..2854    +  CDS            2xFLAG (fragment): two tandem FLAG® epitope tags
   2960..3094    -  polyA_signal   SV40 poly(A) signal: SV40 polyadenylation signal
   3117..3201    -  CDS            large T antigen (fragment): large T antigen from SV40 (simian virus 40)
   3201..3225    +  misc_feature   MCS (fragment): pUC18/19 multiple cloning site
   3262..3278    -  protein_bind   lac operator: The lac repressor binds to the lac operator to inhibit transcription in E. coli. This inhibition can be relieved by adding lactose or isopropyl-β-D-thiogalactopyranoside (IPTG). lac repressor encoded by lacI
   3286..3316    -  promoter       lac promoter: promoter for the E. coli lac operon
   3331..3352    -  protein_bind   CAP binding site: CAP binding activates transcription in the presence of cAMP. E. coli catabolite activator protein
   3365..3457    -  CDS            lacI (fragment): lac repressor; lacI; The lac repressor binds to the lac operator to inhibit transcription in E. coli. This inhibition can be relieved by adding lactose or isopropyl-β-D-thiogalactopyranoside (IPTG).
   3640..4228    -  rep_origin     ori: high-copy-number ColE1/pMB1/pBR322/pUC origin of replication
   4399..5259    -  CDS            AmpR: β-lactamase; bla; confers resistance to ampicillin, carbenicillin, and related antibiotics
   5260..5364    -  promoter       AmpR promoter: bla
   5459..5494    +  CDS            rop (fragment): Rop protein, which maintains plasmids at low copy number; rop
   5596..5695    +  misc_feature   bom (fragment): basis of mobility region from pBR322
   5701..21      -  CDS            lacZα (fragment) (across the origin): LacZα fragment of β-galactosidase; lacZ fragment
>Addgene plasmid #114774 | SARK A10_pECIA14 | addgene full sequence | sequence record 270215 | Addgene NGS Result
GTAAAACGACGGCCAGTGAATTAATTCGTTGCAGGACAGGATGTGGTGCCCGATGTGACTAGCTCTTTGC
TGCAGGCCGTCCTATCCTCTGGTTCCGATAAGAGACCCAGAACTCCGGCCCCCCACCGCCCACCGCCACC
CCCATACATATGTGGTACGCAAGTAAGAGTGCCTGCGCATGCCCCATGTGCCCCACCAAGAGCTTTGCAT
CCCATACAAGTCCCCAAAGTGGAGAACCGAACCAATTCTTCGCGGGCAGAACAAAAGCTTCTGCACACGT
CTCCACTCGAATTTGGAGCCGGCCGGCGTGTGCAAAAGAGGTGAATCGAACGAAAGACCCGTGTGTAAAG
CCGCGTTTCCAAAATGTATAAAACCGAGAGCATCTGGCCAATGTGCATCAGTTGTGGTCAGCAGCAAAAT
CAAGTGAATCATCTCAGTGCAACTAAAGGGGGGATCCGATCTCAATATGAAGTTATGCATATTACTGGCC
GTCGTGGCCTTTGTTGGCCTCTCGCTCGGGTCTGAGCCCAGAAACCCTGAAGTTGAGGCGTTGATAAGTA
TAAGGAACAATTTGCATGATCCTCATGGAGCTTTGAACAATTGGGACGAGTTTTCAGTTGATCCTTGTAG
CTGGGCTATGATCACTTGCTCTCCCGACAACCTCGTCATTGGACTAGGAGCGCCGAGCCAGTCTCTCTCG
GGAGGTTTATCTGAGTCTATCGGAAATCTCACAAATCTCCGACAAGTGTCATTGCAAAATAACAACATCT
CCGGCAAAATTCCACCGGAGCTCGGTTTTCTACCCAAATTACAAACCTTGGATCTTTCCAACAACCGATT
CTCCGGTGACATCCCTGTTTCCATCGACCAGCTAAGCAGCCTTCAATATCTGAGACTCAACAACAACTCT
TTGTCTGGGCCCTTCCCTGCTTCTTTGTCCCAAATTCCTCACCTCTCCTTCTTGGACTTGTCTTACAACA
ATCTCAGTGGCCCTGTTCCTAAATTCCCAGCAAGGACTTTCAACGTTGCTGGTAATCCTTTGATTTGTAG
AAGCAACCCACCTGAGATTTGTTCTGGATCAATCAATGCAAGTCCACTTTCTGTTTCTTTGAGCTCTTCA
TCAGGACGCAGGCTGGAGGTGCTGTTCCAGGGACCAAGCGGCAATCCCGGCGGCGATCTGGCCCCCCAGA
TGCTGCGCGAGCTGCAGGAGACCAATGCCGCCCTGCAGGACGTGCGCGAGCTGCTGCGCCACCGCGTGAA
GGAGATCACCTTCCTGAAGAACACCGTGATGGAGTGCGACGCCTGCGGCATGCAGCCCTCTAGAGGCTCC
GGCTCCATCATCCCAGTTGAGGAGGAGAACCCGGACTTCTGGAACCGCGAGGCAGCCGAGGCCCTGGGTG
CCGCCAAGAAGCTGCAGCCTGCACAGACAGCCGCCAAGAACCTCATCATCTTCCTGGGCGATGGGATGGG
GGTGTCTACGGTGACAGCTGCCAGGATCCTAAAAGGGCAGAAGAAGGACAAACTGGGGCCTGAGATACCC
CTGGCCATGGACCGCTTCCCATATGTGGCTCTGTCCAAGACATACAATGTAGACAAACATGTGCCAGACA
GTGGAGCCACAGCCACGGCCTACCTGTGCGGGGTCAAGGGCAACTTCCAGACCATTGGCTTGAGTGCAGC
CGCCCGCTTTAACCAGTGCAACACGACACGCGGCAACGAGGTCATCTCCGTGATGAATCGGGCCAAGAAA
GCAGGGAAGTCAGTGGGAGTGGTAACCACCACACGAGTGCAGCACGCCTCGCCAGCCGGCACCTACGCCC
ACACGGTGAACCGCAACTGGTACTCGGACGCCGACGTGCCTGCCTCGGCCCGCCAGGAGGGGTGCCAGGA
CATCGCTACGCAGCTCATCTCCAACATGGACATTGACGTGATCCTAGGTGGAGGCCGAAAGTACATGTTT
CGCATGGGAACCCCAGACCCTGAGTACCCAGATGACTACAGCCAAGGTGGGACCAGGCTGGACGGGAAGA
ATCTGGTGCAGGAATGGCTGGCGAAGCGCCAGGGTGCCCGGTATGTGTGGAACCGCACTGAGCTCATGCA
GGCTTCCCTGGACCCGTCTGTGACCCATCTCATGGGTCTCTTTGAGCCTGGAGACATGAAATACGAGATC
CACCGAGACTCCACACTGGACCCCTCCCTGATGGAGATGACAGAGGCTGCCCTGCGCCTGCTGAGCAGGA
ACCCCCGCGGCTTCTTCCTCTTCGTGGAGGGTGGTCGCATCGACCATGGTCATCATGAAAGCAGGGCTTA
CCGGGCACTGACTGAGACGATCATGTTCGACGACGCCATTGAGAGGGCGGGCCAGCTCACCAGCGAGGAG
GACACGCTGAGCCTCGTCACTGCCGACCACTCCCACGTCTTCTCCTTCGGAGGCTACCCCCTGCGAGGGA
GCTCCATCTTCGGGCTGGCCCCTGGCAAGGCCCGGGACAGGAAGGCCTACACGGTCCTCCTATACGGAAA
CGGTCCAGGCTATGTGCTCAAGGACGGCGCCCGGCCGGATGTTACCGAGAGCGAGAGCGGGAGCCCCGAG
TATCGGCAGCAGTCAGCAGTGCCCCTGGACGAAGAGACCCACGCAGGCGAGGACGTGGCGGTGTTCGCGC
GCGGCCCGCAGGCGCACCTGGTTCACGGCGTGCAGGAGCAGACCTTCATAGCGCACGTCATGGCCTTCGC
CGCCTGCCTGGAGCCCTACACCGCCTGCGACCTGGCGCCCCCCGCCGGCACCACCGACGCCGCGCACCCG
GGTTCTAGAGGAAGCACCTCCGGCGATAACGATTACAAGGATGATGATGATAAGGCCAGCGGCACCGGTC
ATCATCACCATCACCATTGAGTTTAAACCCGCTGATCAGCCTCGACTGTGCCTTCTAAGGCCTGAGCTCG
CTGATCAGCCTCGATCGAGGATCCAGACATGATAAGATACATTGATGAGTTTGGACAAACCACAACTAGA
ATGCAGTGAAAAAAATGCTTTATTTGTGAAATTTGTGATGCTATTGCTTTATTTGTAACCATTATAAGCT
GCAATAAACAAGTTAACAACAACAATTGCATTCATTTTATGTTTCAGGTTCAGGGGGAGGTGTGGGAGGT
TTTTTAAAGCAAGTAAAACCTCTACAAATGTGGTATGGCTGATTATGATCAGTCGACCTGCAGGCATGCA
AGCTTGGCGTAATCATGGTCATAGCTGTTTCCTGTGTGAAATTGTTATCCGCTCACAATTCCACACAACA
TACGAGCCGGAAGCATAAAGTGTAAAGCCTGGGGTGCCTAATGAGTGAGCTAACTCACATTAATTGCGTT
GCGCTCACTGCCCGCTTTCCAGTCGGGAAACCTGTCGTGCCAGCTGCATTAATGAATCGGCCAACGCGCG
GGGAGAGGCGGTTTGCGTATTGGGCGCTCTTCCGCTTCCTCGCTCACTGACTCGCTGCGCTCGGTCGTTC
GGCTGCGGCGAGCGGTATCAGCTCACTCAAAGGCGGTAATACGGTTATCCACAGAATCAGGGGATAACGC
AGGAAAGAACATGTGAGCAAAAGGCCAGCAAAAGGCCAGGAACCGTAAAAAGGCCGCGTTGCTGGCGTTT
TTCCATAGGCTCCGCCCCCCTGACGAGCATCACAAAAATCGACGCTCAAGTCAGAGGTGGCGAAACCCGA
CAGGACTATAAAGATACCAGGCGTTTCCCCCTGGAAGCTCCCTCGTGCGCTCTCCTGTTCCGACCCTGCC
GCTTACCGGATACCTGTCCGCCTTTCTCCCTTCGGGAAGCGTGGCGCTTTCTCATAGCTCACGCTGTAGG
TATCTCAGTTCGGTGTAGGTCGTTCGCTCCAAGCTGGGCTGTGTGCACGAACCCCCCGTTCAGCCCGACC
GCTGCGCCTTATCCGGTAACTATCGTCTTGAGTCCAACCCGGTAAGACACGACTTATCGCCACTGGCAGC
AGCCACTGGTAACAGGATTAGCAGAGCGAGGTATGTAGGCGGTGCTACAGAGTTCTTGAAGTGGTGGCCT
AACTACGGCTACACTAGAAGAACAGTATTTGGTATCTGCGCTCTGCTGAAGCCAGTTACCTTCGGAAAAA
GAGTTGGTAGCTCTTGATCCGGCAAACAAACCACCGCTGGTAGCGGTGGTTTTTTTGTTTGCAAGCAGCA
GATTACGCGCAGAAAAAAAGGATCTCAAGAAGATCCTTTGATCTTTTCTACGGGGTCTGACGCTCAGTGG
AACGAAAACTCACGTTAAGGGATTTTGGTCATGAGATTATCAAAAAGGATCTTCACCTAGATCCTTTTAA
ATTAAAAATGAAGTTTTAAATCAATCTAAAGTATATATGAGTAAACTTGGTCTGACAGTTACCAATGCTT
AATCAGTGAGGCACCTATCTCAGCGATCTGTCTATTTCGTTCATCCATAGTTGCCTGACTCCCCGTCGTG
TAGATAACTACGATACGGGAGGGCTTACCATCTGGCCCCAGTGCTGCAATGATACCGCGAGACCCACGCT
CACCGGCTCCAGATTTATCAGCAATAAACCAGCCAGCCGGAAGGGCCGAGCGCAGAAGTGGTCCTGCAAC
TTTATCCGCCTCCATCCAGTCTATTAATTGTTGCCGGGAAGCTAGAGTAAGTAGTTCGCCAGTTAATAGT
TTGCGCAACGTTGTTGCCATTGCTACAGGCATCGTGGTGTCACGCTCGTCGTTTGGTATGGCTTCATTCA
GCTCCGGTTCCCAACGATCAAGGCGAGTTACATGATCCCCCATGTTGTGCAAAAAAGCGGTTAGCTCCTT
CGGTCCTCCGATCGTTGTCAGAAGTAAGTTGGCCGCAGTGTTATCACTCATGGTTATGGCAGCACTGCAT
AATTCTCTTACTGTCATGCCATCCGTAAGATGCTTTTCTGTGACTGGTGAGTACTCAACCAAGTCATTCT
GAGAATAGTGTATGCGGCGACCGAGTTGCTCTTGCCCGGCGTCAATACGGGATAATACCGCGCCACATAG
CAGAACTTTAAAAGTGCTCATCATTGGAAAACGTTCTTCGGGGCGAAAACTCTCAAGGATCTTACCGCTG
TTGAGATCCAGTTCGATGTAACCCACTCGTGCACCCAACTGATCTTCAGCATCTTTTACTTTCACCAGCG
TTTCTGGGTGAGCAAAAACAGGAAGGCAAAATGCCGCAAAAAAGGGAATAAGGGCGACACGGAAATGTTG
AATACTCATACTCTTCCTTTTTCAATATTATTGAAGCATTTATCAGGGTTATTGTCTCATGAGCGGATAC
ATATTTGAATGTATTTAGAAAAATAAACAAATAGGGGTTCCGCGCACATTTCCCCGAAAAGTGCCACCTG
ACGTCTAAGAAACCATTATTATCATGACATTAACCTATAAAAATAGGCGTATCACGAGGCCCTTTCGTCT
CGCGCGTTTCGGTGATGACGGTGAAAACCTCTGACACATGCAGCTCCCGGAGACGGTCACAGCTTGTCTG
TAAGCGGATGCCGGGAGCAGACAAGCCCGTCAGGGCGCGTCAGCGGGTGTTGGCGGGTGTCGGGGCTGGC
TTAACTATGCGGCATCAGAGCAGATTGTACTGAGAGTGCACCATATGCGGTGTGAAATACCGCACAGATG
CGTAAGGAGAAAATACCGCATCAGGCGCCATTCGCCATTCAGGCTGCGCAACTGTTGGGAAGGGCGATCG
GTGCGGGCCTCTTCGCTATTACGCCAGCTGGCGAAAGGGGGATGTGCTGCAAGGCGATTAAGTTGGGTAA
CGCCAGGGTTTTCCCAGTCACGACGTT
